Addgene plasmid #11484: pgex6p-1mciap1mut
Depositing lab: Jon Ashwell. Depositing organization: National Cancer Institute (NCI). Publication: Posttranscriptional downregulation of c-IAP2 by the ubiquitin protein ligase c-IAP1 in vivo. Conze DB, Albert L, Ferrick DA, Goeddel DV, Yeh WC, Mak T, Ashwell JD. Mol Cell Biol. 2005 Apr . 25(8):3348-56. 10.1128/MCB.25.8.3348-3356.2005 PubMed 15798218.
Backbone
  Vector backbone: pGEX6p-1
  Backbone manufacturer: amersham
  Backbone size w/o insert (bp): 4900
  Vector type: Bacterial Expression
Growth in bacteria
  Bacterial resistance: Ampicillin, 100 μg/mL
  Growth temperature: 37°C
  Growth strain: DH5alpha
  Copy number: High Copy
Gene/Insert
  Gene/Insert name: mciap1mut (alt name: mciap1)
  Species: M. musculus (mouse)
  Insert size (bp): 1700
  Mutation: 582 to alanine
  Entrez Gene: Birc2 (a.k.a. A, AW146227, Api1, Api2, Birc3, C-IAP1, C330006D17Rik, HI, HIAP1, HIAP2, I, IAP1, IAP2, MI, MIAP1, MIAP2, MIH, MIHB, MIHC, RNF48, cI, cIA, cIAP1, cIAP2, mcI, mcIAP1)
  Tag / fusion protein: GST (N terminal on backbone)
  Cloning method: Restriction Enzyme; 5′ cloning site EcoRI (not destroyed); 3′ cloning site EcoRI (not destroyed)
  Sequencing primers: 5′ GGGCTGGCAAGCCACGTTTGGTGG; 3′ TCCGGGAGCTGCATGTGTCAGAGG
Terms and licenses: Academic/Nonprofit Terms; Industry Terms: Not Available to Industry
How to cite: pgex6p-1mciap1mut was a gift from Jon Ashwell (Addgene plasmid # 11484 ; http://n2t.net/addgene:11484 ; RRID:Addgene_11484)
