[The description below was written by a language model from this plasmid's Addgene catalogue record.]
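Description:
pgex6p-1mciap1mut is a bacterial expression plasmid built on the pGEX6p-1 backbone (about 4.9 kb without insert) and designed to produce a mutant form of mouse c-IAP1 (gene Birc2) as a glutathione S-transferase fusion in E. coli. It is maintained as a high-copy plasmid under ampicillin selection. No feature table accompanies the record, so the promoter and origin are not explicitly listed. Vectors of the pGEX family generally drive expression from an IPTG-inducible tac promoter with a plasmid-borne lac repressor, and the 6P series places a PreScission protease site between GST and the cloning region so the tag can be cleaved off after purification.

The insert, roughly 1.7 kb of mouse c-IAP1 coding sequence, was cloned into the EcoRI site at both ends. Both sites remain intact, so the fragment can be released with a single enzyme, although this non-directional strategy means orientation had to be checked. GST is supplied by the backbone at the N terminus, allowing affinity capture on glutathione resin. The recorded mutation is a change of residue 582 to alanine; the record does not name the original amino acid or state the functional consequence. c-IAP1 is an inhibitor-of-apoptosis protein with a C-terminal RING domain that gives it ubiquitin ligase activity, and the associated publication concerns c-IAP1 acting as a ubiquitin ligase that downregulates c-IAP2. A plausible use, therefore, is as a source of recombinant mutant protein for comparison with wild-type c-IAP1 in in vitro ubiquitination or binding assays, though this purpose is inferred rather than stated.
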