>Addgene plasmid #11484 | pgex6p-1mciap1mut | addgene partial sequence | sequence record 18257 | 11484 with pGEX-3
GCGCGAGGCAGATCGTCAGTCAGTCACGATGCGGCCGCTCGAGTCGACCCGGGAATTCTCATGAGAGAAA
TGTGCGCACAGTCCCCTTGATTGTCCCCCTGCAGATGGGGCACTTCCTTAGAGAAGGGGCACATTCCTGG
CAGACTACTAGATGACCACACGGAATGAACACAATAGAAACCTCTCTGTCCATACACACTTTGCACTGAT
GAATCCCCTAATGATTTTTATCAAAATCATTAAGTTAAGGTAGATACACATCTTGTCATATGATCAAATG
GTTTCGCCAAAAATCAATAATCAGACAACAAAATGTGCGAACTCGATATTTTACACGACTCTCTTTACCA
ATTCTGCCCCGAATTACACTTAAAACGACTCAACAGCTTAACGTTGGCTTGCCACGCCTTACTTGACTGT
AAAACTCTCACTCTTACCGAACTTGGCCGTAACCTGCCAACCAAAGCGAGAACAAAACATAACATCAAAC
GAATCGACCGATTGTTAGGTAATCGTCACCTCCACAAAGAGCGACTCGCTGTATACCGTTGGCATGCTAG
CTTTATCTGTTCGGGCAATACGATGCCCATTGTACTTGTTGACTGGTCTGATATCCGTGAGCAAAAACGG
CTTATGGTATTGCGAGCTTCAGTCGCACTACACGGTCGTTCTGTTACTCTTTATGAGAAAGCGTTCCCGC
TTTCANANCAATGTTCNNGAAAGCTCATGACCAATTTCTAGCCNANCTTGCNAGCATTCTACCGAGTA
